>Addgene plasmid #85865 | AB.pCCL.sin.cPPT.GFP.miR-602.sensor.PGK.dNGFR.WPRE | addgene full sequence | sequence record 169970 | Addgene NGS Result
ATGGTGAGCAAGGGCGAGGAGCTGTTCACCGGGGTGGTGCCCATCCTGGTCGAGCTGGACGGCGACGTAA
ACGGCCACAAGTTCAGCGTGTCCGGCGAGGGCGAGGGCGATGCCACCTACGGCAAGCTGACCCTGAAGTT
CATCTGCACCACCGGCAAGCTGCCCGTGCCCTGGCCCACCCTCGTGACCACCCTGACCTACGGCGTGCAG
TGCTTCAGCCGCTACCCCGACCACATGAAGCAGCACGACTTCTTCAAGTCCGCCATGCCCGAAGGCTACG
TCCAGGAGCGCACCATCTTCTTCAAGGACGACGGCAACTACAAGACCCGCGCCGAGGTGAAGTTCGAGGG
CGACACCCTGGTGAACCGCATCGAGCTGAAGGGCATCGACTTCAAGGAGGACGGCAACATCCTGGGGCAC
AAGCTGGAGTACAACTACAACAGCCACAACGTCTATATCATGGCCGACAAGCAGAAGAACGGCATCAAGG
TGAACTTCAAGATCCGCCACAACATCGAGGACGGCAGCGTGCAGCTCGCCGACCACTACCAGCAGAACAC
CCCCATCGGCGACGGCCCCGTGCTGCTGCCCGACAACCACTACCTGAGCACCCAGTCCGCCCTGAGCAAA
GACCCCAACGAGAAGCGCGATCACATGGTCCTGCTGGAGTTCGTGACCGCCGCCGGGATCACTCTCGGCA
TGGACGAGCTGTACAAGTAAAGCGGCCGCGTCGAGAGATGGGGGAGGCTAACTGAGCTAGCCGACCTTAA
CTGGGGAGTACCAATCGTCGTAGCGGCCGCAGCTGTCGCCCGTGTCGGCCGCAGCTGTCGCCCGTGTCGG
CCGCAGCTGTCGCCCGTGTCGGCCGCAGCTGTCGCCCGTGTCGGCCGCAGCTGTCGCCCGTGTCGGCCGC
AGCTGTCGCCCGTGTCACCGGTACTAGCTTAGTCATGCACCGGGCTGCAGGAATTCGATGACAGGCGCAG
CTTCCGAGGGATTTGAGATCCAGACATGATAAGATACATTGATGAGTTTGGACAAACCAAAACTAGAATG
CAGTGAAAAAAATGCCTTATTTGTGAAATTTGTGATGCTATTGCCTTATTTGTAACCATTATAAGCTGCA
ATAAACAAGTTAACAACAACAATTGCATTCATTTTATGTTTCAGGTTCAGGGGGAGGTGTGGGAGGTTTT
TTAAAGCAAGTAAAACCTCTACAAATGTGGTATGGCTGATTATGATCAGATCTCTCGAGGCTAGTCTCGT
GATCGATAAAATTTTGAATTTTTGTAATTTGTTTTTGTAATTCTTTAGTTTGTATGTCTGTTGCTATTAT
GTCTACTATTCTTTCCCCTGCACTGTACCCCCCAATCCCCCCTTTTCTTTTAAAAGTTAACCGATACCGT
CGAGATCCGTTCACTAATCGAATGGATCTGTCTCTGTCTCTCTCTCCACCTTCTTCTTCTATTCCTTCGG
GCCTGTCGGGTCCCCTCGGGGTTGGGAGGTGGGTCTGAAACGATAATGGTGAATATCCCTGCCTAACTCT
ATTCACTATAGAAAGTACAGCAAAAACTATTCTTAAACCTACCAAGCCTCCTACTATCATTATGAATAAT
TTTATATACCACAGCCAATTTGTTATGTTAAACCAATTCCACAAACTTGCCCATTTATCTAATTCCAATA
ATTCTTGTTCATTCTTTTCTTGCTGGTTTTGCGATTCTTCAATTAAGGAGTGTATTAAGCTTGTGTAATT
GTTAATTTCTCTGTCCCACTCCATCCAGGTCGTGTGATTCCAAATCTGTTCCAGAGATTTATTACTCCAA
CTAGCATTCCAAGGCACAGCAGTGGTGCAAATGAGTTTTCCAGAGCAACCCCAAATCCCCAGGAGCTGTT
GATCCTTTAGGTATCTTTCCACAGCCAGGATTCTTGCCTGGAGCTGCTTGATGCCCCAGACTGTGAGTTG
CAACAGATGCTGTTGCGCCTCAATAGCCCTCAGCAAATTGTTCTGCTGCTGCACTATACCAGACAATAAT
TGTCTGGCCTGTACCGTCAGCGTCATTGACGCTGCGCCCATAGTGCTTCCTGCTGCTCCCAAGAACCCAA
GGAACAAAGCTCCTATTCCCACTGCTCTTTTTTCTCTCTGCACCACTCTTCTCTTTGCCTTGGTGGGTGC
TACTCCTAATGGTTCAATTTTTACTACTTTATATTTATATAATTCACTTCTCCAATTGTCCCTCATATCT
CCTCCTCCAGGTCTGAAGATCAGCGGCCGCTTGCTGTGCGGTGGTCTTACTTTTGTTTTGCTCTTCCTCT
ATCTTGTCTAAAGCTTCCTTGGTGTCTTTTATCTCTATCCTTTGATGCACACAATAGAGGGTTGCTACTG
TATTATATAATGATCTAAGTTCTTCTGATCCTGTCTGAAGGGATGGTTGTAGCTGTCCCAGTATTTGTCT
ACAGCCTTCTGATGTTTCTAACAGGCCAGGATTAACTGCGAATCGTTCTAGCTCCCTGCTTGCCCATACT
ATATGTTTTAATTTATATTTTTTCTTTCCCCCTGGCCTTAACCGAATTTTTTCCCATCGCGATCTAATTC
TCCCCCGCTTAATACTGACGCTCTCGCACCCATCTCTCTCCTTCTAGCCTCCGCTAGTCAAAATTTTTGG
CGTACTCACCAGTCGCCGCCCCTCGCCTCTTGCCGTGCGCGCTTCAGCAAGCCGAGTCCTGCGTCGAGAG
AGCTCCTCTGGTTTCCCTTTCGCTTTCAAGTCCCTGTTCGGGCGCCACTGCTAGAGATTTTCCACACTGA
CTAAAAGGGTCTGAGGGATCTCTAGTTACCAGAGTCACACAACAGACGGGCACACACTACTTGAAGCACT
CAAGGCAAGCTTTATTGAGGCTTAAGCAGTGGGTTCCCTAGTTAGCCAGAGAGCTCCCAGGCTCAGATCT
GGTCTAACCAGAGAGACCCCGGTTCACTAAACGAGCTCTGCTTATATAGACCTCCCACCGTACACGCCTA
CCGCCCATTTGCGTCAATGGGGCGGAGTTGTTACGACATTTTGGAAAGTCCCGTTGATTTTGGTGCCAAA
ACAAACTCCCATTGACGTCAATGGGGTGGAGACTTGGAAATCCCCGTGAGTCAAACCGCTATCCACGCCC
ATTGATGTACTGCCAAAACCGCATCACCATGGTAATAGCGATGACTAATACGTAGATGTACTGCCAAGTA
GGAAAGTCCCATAAGGTCATGTACTGGGCATAATGCCAGGCGGGCCATTTACCGTCATTGACGTCAATAG
GGGGCGTACTTGGCATATGATACACTTGATGTACTGCCAAGTGGGCAGTTTACCGTAAATACTCCACCCA
TTGACGTCAATGGAAAGTCCCTATTGGCGTTACTATGGGAACATACGTCATTATTGACGTCAATGGGCGG
GGGTCGTTGGGCGGTCAGCCAGGCGGGCCATTTACCGTAAGTTATGTAACGCGGAACTCCATATATGGGC
TATGAACTAATGACCCCGTAATTGATTACTATTAATAACTAGTCAATAATCAATGTCAACATGGCGGTAA
TGTTGGACATGAGCCAATATAAATGTACATATTATGATATGGATACAACGTATGCAATGGCCAAGCTTGC
AGCTCCAGCTTTTGTTCCCTTTAGTGAGGGTTAATTGCGCGCTTGGCGTAATCATGGTCATAGCTGTTTC
CTGTGTGAAATTGTTATCCGCTCACAATTCCACACAACATACGAGCCGGAAGCATAAAGTGTAAAGCCTG
GGGTGCCTAATGAGTGAGCTAACTCACATTAATTGCGTTGCGCTCACTGCCCGCTTTCCAGTCGGGAAAC
CTGTCGTGCCAGCTGCATTAATGAATCGGCCAACGCGCGGGGAGAGGCGGTTTGCGTATTGGGCGCTCTT
CCGCTTCCTCGCTCACTGACTCGCTGCGCTCGGTCGTTCGGCTGCGGCGAGCGGTATCAGCTCACTCAAA
GGCGGTAATACGGTTATCCACAGAATCAGGGGATAACGCAGGAAAGAACATGTGAGCAAAAGGCCAGCAA
AAGGCCAGGAACCGTAAAAAGGCCGCGTTGCTGGCGTTTTTCCATAGGCTCCGCCCCCCTGACGAGCATC
ACAAAAATCGACGCTCAAGTCAGAGGTGGCGAAACCCGACAGGACTATAAAGATACCAGGCGTTTCCCCC
TGGAAGCTCCCTCGTGCGCTCTCCTGTTCCGACCCTGCCGCTTACCGGATACCTGTCCGCCTTTCTCCCT
TCGGGAAGCGTGGCGCTTTCTCATAGCTCACGCTGTAGGTATCTCAGTTCGGTGTAGGTCGTTCGCTCCA
AGCTGGGCTGTGTGCACGAACCCCCCGTTCAGCCCGACCGCTGCGCCTTATCCGGTAACTATCGTCTTGA
GTCCAACCCGGTAAGACACGACTTATCGCCACTGGCAGCAGCCACTGGTAACAGGATTAGCAGAGCGAGG
TATGTAGGCGGTGCTACAGAGTTCTTGAAGTGGTGGCCTAACTACGGCTACACTAGAAGAACAGTATTTG
GTATCTGCGCTCTGCTGAAGCCAGTTACCTTCGGAAAAAGAGTTGGTAGCTCTTGATCCGGCAAACAAAC
CACCGCTGGTAGCGGTGGTTTTTTTGTTTGCAAGCAGCAGATTACGCGCAGAAAAAAAGGATCTCAAGAA
GATCCTTTGATCTTTTCTACGGGGTCTGACGCTCAGTGGAACGAAAACTCACGTTAAGGGATTTTGGTCA
TGAGATTATCAAAAAGGATCTTCACCTAGATCCTTTTAAATTAAAAATGAAGTTTTAAATCAATCTAAAG
TATATATGAGTAAACTTGGTCTGACAGTTACCAATGCTTAATCAGTGAGGCACCTATCTCAGCGATCTGT
CTATTTCGTTCATCCATAGTTGCCTGACTCCCCGTCGTGTAGATAACTACGATACGGGAGGGCTTACCAT
CTGGCCCCAGTGCTGCAATGATACCGCGAGACCCACGCTCACCGGCTCCAGATTTATCAGCAATAAACCA
GCCAGCCGGAAGGGCCGAGCGCAGAAGTGGTCCTGCAACTTTATCCGCCTCCATCCAGTCTATTAATTGT
TGCCGGGAAGCTAGAGTAAGTAGTTCGCCAGTTAATAGTTTGCGCAACGTTGTTGCCATTGCTACAGGCA
TCGTGGTGTCACGCTCGTCGTTTGGTATGGCTTCATTCAGCTCCGGTTCCCAACGATCAAGGCGAGTTAC
ATGATCCCCCATGTTGTGCAAAAAAGCGGTTAGCTCCTTCGGTCCTCCGATCGTTGTCAGAAGTAAGTTG
GCCGCAGTGTTATCACTCATGGTTATGGCAGCACTGCATAATTCTCTTACTGTCATGCCATCCGTAAGAT
GCTTTTCTGTGACTGGTGAGTACTCAACCAAGTCATTCTGAGAATAGTGTATGCGGCGACCGAGTTGCTC
TTGCCCGGCGTCAATACGGGATAATACCGCGCCACATAGCAGAACTTTAAAAGTGCTCATCATTGGAAAA
CGTTCTTCGGGGCGAAAACTCTCAAGGATCTTACCGCTGTTGAGATCCAGTTCGATGTAACCCACTCGTG
CACCCAACTGATCTTCAGCATCTTTTACTTTCACCAGCGTTTCTGGGTGAGCAAAAACAGGAAGGCAAAA
TGCCGCAAAAAAGGGAATAAGGGCGACACGGAAATGTTGAATACTCATACTCTTCCTTTTTCAATATTAT
TGAAGCATTTATCAGGGTTATTGTCTCATGAGCGGATACATATTTGAATGTATTTAGAAAAATAAACAAA
TAGGGGTTCCGCGCACATTTCCCCGAAAAGTGCCACCTAAATTGTAAGCGTTAATATTTTGTTAAAATTC
GCGTTAAATTTTTGTTAAATCAGCTCATTTTTTAACCAATAGGCCGAAATCGGCAAAATCCCTTATAAAT
CAAAAGAATAGACCGAGATAGGGT
[37 nt withheld, positions 5975-6011]
AAAGAACGTGGACTCCAACGTCAAAGG
[49 nt withheld, positions 6039-6087]
T
[91 nt withheld, positions 6089-6179]
G
[124 nt withheld, positions 6181-6304]
CCCATTCGCCATTCAGGCTGCGCAACTGTTGGGAAGGGCGATCGGTGCGGGCCTCTTCGCTATTACGCCA
GCTGGCGAAAGGGGGATGTGCTGCAAGGCGATTAAGTTGGGTAACGCCAGGGTTTTCCCAGTCACGACGT
TGTAAAACGACGGCCAGTGAGCGCGCGTAATACGACTCACTATAGGGCGAATTGGGTACGTCCCTAGGCC
TCCAAAAAAGCCTCCTCACTACTTCTGGAATAGCTCAGAGGCCGAGGCGGCCTCGGCCTCTGCATAAATA
AAAAAAATTAGTCAGCCATGGGGCGGAGAATGGGCGGAACTGGGCGGAGTTAGGGGCGGGATGGGCGGAG
TTAGGGGCGGGATAGCTAGAGCCAGACATGATAAGATACATTGATGAGTTTGGACAAACCACAACTAGAA
TGCAGTGAAAAAAATGCTTTATTTGTGAAATTTGTGATGCTATTGCTTTATTTGTAACCATTATAAGCTG
CAATAAACAAGTTCCTCTCACTCTCTGATATTCATTTCTTTGCAAGTTATAAATACTGAATAATAAGATG
ACATGAACTACTACTGCTAGAGATTTTCCACACTGACTAAAAGGGTCTGAGGGATCTCTAGTTACCAGAG
TCACACAACAGACGGGCACACACTACTTGAAGCACTCAAGGCAAGCTTTATTGAGGCTTAAGCAGTGGGT
TCCCTAGTTAGCCAGAGAGCTCCCAGGCTCAGATCTGGTCTAACCAGAGAGACCCAGTACAAGCAAAAAG
CAGATCTTGTCTTCGTTGGGAGTGAATTAGCCCTTCCAGTCCCCCCTTTTCTTTTAAAAAGTGGCTAAGA
TCTACAGCTGCCTTGTAAGTCATTGGTCTTAAAGGTACCGAGCTCGAATTCCAGGCGGGGAGGCGGCCCA
AAGGGAGATCCGACTCGTCTGAGGGCGAAGGCGAAGACGCGGAAGAGGCCGCAGAGCCGGCAGCAGGCCG
CGGGAAGGAAGGTCCGCTGGATTGAGGGCCGAAGGGACGTAGCAGAAGGACGTCCCGCGCAGAATCCAGG
TGGCAACACAGGCGAGCAGCCATGGAAAGGACGTCAGCTTCCCCGACAACACCACGGAATTGTCAGTGCC
CAACAGCCGAGCCCCTGTCCAGCAGCGGGCAAGGCAGGCGGCGATGAGTTCCGCCGTGGCAATAGGGAGG
GGGAAAGCGAAAGTCCCGGAAAGGAGCTGACAGGTGGTGGCAATGCCCCAACCAGTGGGGGTTGCGTCAG
CAAACACAGTGCACACCACGCCACGTTGCCTGACAACGGGCCACAACTCCTCATAAAGAGACAGCAACCA
GGATTTATACAAGGAGGAGAAAATGAAAGCCATACGGGAAGCAATAGCATGATACAAAGGCATTAAAGCA
GCGTATCCACATAGCGTAAAAGGAGCAACATAGTTAAGAATACCAGTCAATCTTTCACAAATTTTGTAAT
CCAGAGGTTGATTGTCGACTCTAGACTCGACTCTAGAGGATCCCCCTGTTCCACCTCTTGAAGGCTATGT
AGGCCACAAGGCCCACAACCACAGCAGCCAGGATGGAGCAATAGACAGGGATGAGGTTGTCGGTGGTGCC
TCGGGTCACCACGGGCTGGGAGCTGCCCATCACTGTGGTCACCACACCTGCCACCGTGCTGGCTATGAGG
TCTTGTTCTGGAGGTGCCTCAGGCTCCTGGGTGCTGGGGGCTGTGCTGTCCGAGCCCTCTGGGGGTGTGG
ACCGTGTAATCCAACGGCCAGGGATCTCCTCGCACTCGGCGTCGGCCCAGCGTGTGCACTCGCGGAGCTG
GCGCTCGGTGTCCTCGCACACGGTGCAGGGCAGGCACGGGTCCACGTGGTTGGCCTCGTCGGAATACGTG
CCGTCGGGGCACTCCTCGCACACGGTGTTCTGCTTGTCCTGGCAGGAGAACACGAGGCCCGAGCCCGCCT
CGCACACGCGGCACGCCTCGCAGCGCCCAGTCGTCTCATCCTGGTAGTAGCCGTAGGCGCAGCGGCACAC
GGCGTCGTCGGCCTCCACGCACGGCGCCGACATGCTCTGGAGCCCCACGCACTCGGTGCACGGCTTGCAC
GGCTCGGTCGCGCTCACCACGTCGGAGAACGTCACGCTGTCCAGGCAGGGCTCACACACGGTCTGGTTGG
CTCCACAAGGCTGGGCCACACCCTCGCCCAGGTTGCAGGCTTTGCAGCACTCACCGCTGTGTGTGTACAG
GCCTGTGGGGCATGCCTCCTTGGCACCTCCAAGGGACACCCCCAGAAGCAGCAACAGCAGCAGGCGCGGC
CCGTCCATGGCGCGGCCGGTGGCACCTGCCCCCATCGCCCGCCTCCCGCGGCAGCGCTCGACTTCCAGCT
CGGTCCGCTTTGCGGACTGATGGGGCTGCGCTGCGCTGCGCTCCAGCGCCCCCCCTGCCCGCCGGAGCTG
GCCGCGGCCCGAATTCCTGCAGCCCGGGGGATCCCCCTGGGGAGAGAGGTCGGTGATTCGGTCAACGAGG
GAGCCGACTGCCGACGTGCGCTCCGGAGGCTTGCAGAATGCGGAACACCGCGCGGGCAGGAACAGGGCCC
ACACTACCGCCCCACACCCCGCCTCCCGCACCGCCCCTTCCCGGCCGCTGCTCTCGGCGCGCCCTGCTGA
GCAGCCGCTATTGGCCACAGCCCATCGCGGTCGGCGCGCTGCCATTGCTCCCTGGCGCTGTCCGTCTGCG
AGGGTACTAGTGAGACGTGCGGCTTCCGTTTGTCACGTCCGGCACGCCGCGAACCGCAAGGAACCTTCCC
GACTTAGGGGCGGAGCAGGAAGCGTCGCCGGGGGGCCCACAAGGGTAGCGGCGAAGATCCGGGTGACGCT
GCGAACGGACGTGAAGAATGTGCGAGACCCAGGGTCGGCGCCGCTGCGTTTCCCGGAACCACGCCCAGAG
CAGCCGCGTCCCTGCGCAAACCCAGGGCTGCCTTGGAAAAGGCGCAACCCCAACCCCGTGGAATTCGATA
TCAAGCTTCTCGAGGGTAGGCGTGTACGGTGGGAGGCCTATATAAGCAGAGCTCGTTTAGTGAACCGTCA
GATCGCCTGGAGACGCCATCCACGCTGTTTTGACCTCCATAGAAGACACCGGGACCGATCCAGCCTCCGC
GGAATTCACC
Features (pLannotate 1.2.2; 34 found; start..end, strand, type, name):
      1..720     +  CDS            EGFP: the original enhanced GFP (Yang et al., 1996) mammalian codon-optimized
    950..969     +  misc_feature   MCS (fragment): pBluescript multiple cloning site
    997..1131    -  polyA_signal   SV40 poly(A) signal: SV40 polyadenylation signal
   1154..1238    -  CDS            large T antigen (fragment): large T antigen from SV40 (simian virus 40)
   1268..1385    -  misc_feature   cPPT/CTS: central polypurine tract and central termination sequence of HIV-1
   1404..1504    -  CDS            Rev (fragment): human immunodeficiency virus 1 (HIV-1) Rev protein; rev; enhances nuclear export of unspliced and incompletely spliced viral mRNAs
   1881..2114    -  misc_feature   RRE: The Rev response element (RRE) of HIV-1 allows for Rev-dependent mRNA export from the nucleus to the cytoplasm.
   2260..2623    -  CDS            HIV-1 gag (fragment): gag protein from human immunodeficiency virus 1; gag
   2607..2732    -  misc_feature   HIV-1 Ψ: packaging signal of human immunodeficiency virus type 1
   2779..2959    -  LTR            5' LTR (truncated): truncated 5' long terminal repeat (LTR) from HIV-1
   2974..3177    -  promoter       CMV promoter: human cytomegalovirus (CMV) immediate early promoter
   3178..3557    -  enhancer       CMV enhancer: human cytomegalovirus immediate early enhancer
   3658..3676    -  promoter       T3 promoter: promoter for bacteriophage T3 RNA polymerase
   3721..3737    -  protein_bind   lac operator: The lac repressor binds to the lac operator to inhibit transcription in E. coli. This inhibition can be relieved by adding lactose or isopropyl-β-D-thiogalactopyranoside (IPTG). lac repressor encoded by lacI
   3745..3775    -  promoter       lac promoter: promoter for the E. coli lac operon
   3790..3811    -  protein_bind   CAP binding site: CAP binding activates transcription in the presence of cAMP. E. coli catabolite activator protein
   3824..3916    -  CDS            lacI (fragment): lac repressor; lacI; The lac repressor binds to the lac operator to inhibit transcription in E. coli. This inhibition can be relieved by adding lactose or isopropyl-β-D-thiogalactopyranoside (IPTG).
   4099..4687    -  rep_origin     ori: high-copy-number ColE1/pMB1/pBR322/pUC origin of replication
   4858..5718    -  CDS            AmpR: β-lactamase; bla; confers resistance to ampicillin, carbenicillin, and related antibiotics
   5719..5823    -  promoter       AmpR promoter: bla
   5876..6304    -  rep_origin     f1 ori (sequence partly withheld): f1 bacteriophage origin of replication; arrow indicates direction of (+) strand synthesis
   6309..6464    -  CDS            lacZα (fragment): LacZα fragment of β-galactosidase; lacZ fragment
   6472..6490    +  promoter       T7 promoter: promoter for bacteriophage T7 RNA polymerase
   6511..6646    -  rep_origin     SV40 ori: SV40 origin of replication
   6686..6807    -  polyA_signal   SV40 poly(A) signal: SV40 polyadenylation signal
   6879..7112    -  LTR            3' LTR (ΔU3): self-inactivating 3' long terminal repeat (LTR) from HIV-1
   7114..7182    -  CDS            nef (fragment): NEF_HV1Z2 - Experimental evidence at protein level: Swiss-Prot protein existence level 1. Extracellular Nef protein targets CD4(+) T-lymphocytes for apoptosis by interacting with CXCR4 surface receptors. From Human immunodeficiency virus type 1 group M subtype D (isolate Z2/CDC-Z34) (HIV-1).
   7199..7787    -  misc_feature   WPRE: woodchuck hepatitis virus posttranscriptional regulatory element
   7801..7819    -  misc_feature   MCS (fragment): pUC18/19 multiple cloning site
   7822..8649    -  CDS            NGFR (fragment): TNR16_HUMAN - Also known as TNFRSF16. Experimental evidence at protein level: Swiss-Prot protein existence level 1. Low affinity receptor which can bind to NGF, BDNF, NTF3, and NTF4. Forms a heterodimeric receptor with SORCS2 that binds the precursor forms of NGF, BDNF and NTF3 with high affinity, and has much lower affinity for mature NGF and BDNF (PubMed:24908487). Plays an important role in differentiation and survival of specific neuronal populations during development (By similarity). Can mediate cell survival as well as cell death of neural cells. Plays a role in the inactivation of RHOA
   8764..8788    -  misc_feature   MCS (fragment): pBluescript multiple cloning site
   8791..9301    -  promoter       hPGK promoter: human phosphoglycerate kinase 1 promoter
   9304..9327    +  misc_feature   MCS (fragment): pBluescript multiple cloning site
   9329..9367    +  promoter       minimal CMV promoter: human cytomegalovirus (CMV) immediate early promoter
