[The description below was written by a language model from this plasmid's Addgene catalogue record and pLannotate feature annotations shown in this document.]
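Description:
AB.pCCL.sin.cPPT.GFP.miR-602.sensor.PGK.dNGFR.WPRE is a self-inactivating, third-generation-style HIV-1 lentiviral transfer plasmid that serves as a microRNA activity sensor. It is propagated in E. coli through a high-copy ColE1/pUC origin with ampicillin resistance, and also carries an f1 origin and an SV40 origin. The viral genome is transcribed from a CMV enhancer/promoter fused to a truncated 5' LTR, followed by the Ψ packaging signal, a gag fragment, the RRE for Rev-dependent nuclear export, the cPPT/CTS, and a ΔU3 3' LTR that silences LTR promoter activity after integration.

The payload is a bidirectional expression unit. The human PGK promoter drives a truncated NGFR (dNGFR) surface marker followed by WPRE. A minimal CMV promoter placed back-to-back with PGK points the opposite way and drives EGFP, which ends at an SV40 polyadenylation signal. The unannotated stretch between the EGFP coding sequence and that signal is the likely location of the 171 bp sensor insert, cloned between NheI and AgeI, although the feature table does not annotate the microRNA target sites themselves. In this design, cells expressing the cognate microRNA repress the EGFP transcript. dNGFR lacks the target sites and so reports transduction and normalises expression, letting microRNA activity be read as the GFP-to-NGFR ratio, typically by flow cytometry.

The record is inconsistent about the target: the plasmid name says miR-602, whereas the insert name and linked gene entry say human miR-620, so the identity should be checked against the sequence. The catalogue also lists PGK as the insert's promoter, although the annotated layout places the sensor in the EGFP arm.
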