Addgene plasmid #85865: AB.pCCL.sin.cPPT.GFP.miR-602.sensor.PGK.dNGFR.WPRE
Purpose: Sensor Plasmid
Depositing lab: Brian Brown. Depositing organization: Icahn School of Medicine at Mount Sinai. Publication: High-throughput assessment of microRNA activity and function using microRNA sensor and decoy libraries. Mullokandov G, Baccarini A, Ruzo A, Jayaprakash AD, Tung N, Israelow B, Evans MJ, Sachidanandam R, Brown BD. Nat Methods. 2012 Jul 1;9(8):840-6. doi: 10.1038/nmeth.2078. PubMed 22751203.
Backbone
  Vector backbone: AB.pCCL.sin.cPPT.GFP.PGK.dNGFR.WPRE
  Backbone size w/o insert (bp): 9309
  Total vector size (bp): 9480
  Vector type: Lentiviral
  Selectable markers: eGFP, NGFR
Growth in bacteria
  Bacterial resistance: Ampicillin, 100 μg/mL
  Growth temperature: 37°C
  Growth strain: NEB Stable
  Copy number: High Copy
Gene/Insert
  Gene/Insert name: miR-620 Sensor
  Species: H. sapiens (human)
  Insert size (bp): 171
  Entrez Gene: MIR620 (a.k.a. MIRN620, hsa-mir-620)
  Promoter: PGK
  Cloning method: Restriction Enzyme; 5′ cloning site NheI (not destroyed); 3′ cloning site AgeI (not destroyed)
  Sequencing primers: 5′ AACAGACATACAAACTAAAG
Terms and licenses: Academic/Nonprofit Terms; Industry Terms: Not Available to Industry
How to cite: AB.pCCL.sin.cPPT.GFP.miR-602.sensor.PGK.dNGFR.WPRE was a gift from Brian Brown (Addgene plasmid # 85865 ; http://n2t.net/addgene:85865 ; RRID:Addgene_85865)
