>Addgene plasmid #85865 | AB.pCCL.sin.cPPT.GFP.miR-602.sensor.PGK.dNGFR.WPRE | depositor partial sequence | sequence record 167180 | AB.pCCL.sin.cPPT.GFP.miR-602.sensor.PGK.dNGFR.WPRE sequence 941 bps
AAAAATTCAAAATTTTATCGATCACGAGACTAGCCTCGAGAGATCTGATCATAATCAGCCATACCACATT
TGTAGAGGTTTTACTTGCTTTAAAAAACCTCCCACACCTCCCCCTGAACCTGAAACATAAAATGAATGCA
ATTGTTGTTGTTAACTTGTTTATTGCAGCTTATAATGGTTACAAATAAGGCAATAGCATCACAAATTTCA
CAAATAAGGCATTTTTTTCACTGCATTCTAGTTTTGGTTTGTCCAAACTCATCAATGTATCTTATCATGT
CTGGATCTCAAATCCCTCGGAAGCTGCGCCTGTCATCGAATTCCTGCAGCCCGGTGCATGACTAAGCTAG
TACCGGTGACACGGGCGACAGCTGCGGCCGACACGGGCGACAGCTGCGGCCGACACGGGCGACAGCTGCG
GCCGACACGGGCGACAGCTGCGGCCGACACGGGCGACAGCTGCGGCCGACACGGGCGACAGCTGCGGCCG
CTACGACGATTGGTACTCCCCAGTTAAGGTCGGCTAGCTCAGTTAGCCTCCCCCATCTCTCGACGCGGCC
GCTTTACTTGTACAGCTCGTCCATGCCGAGAGTGATCCCGGCGGCGGTCACGAACTCCAGCAGGACCATG
TGATCGCGCTTCTCGTTGGGGTCTTTGCTCAGGGCGGACTGGGTGCTCAGGTAGTGGTTGTCGGGCAGCA
GCACGGGGCCGTCGCCGATGGGGGTGTTCTGCTGGTAGTGGTCGGCGAGCTGCACGCTGCCGTCCTCGAT
GTTGTGGCGGATCTTGAAGTTCACCTTGATGCCGTTCTTCTGCTTGTCGGCCATGATATAGACGTTGTGG
CTGTTGTAGTTGTACTCCAGCTTGTGCCCCAGGATGTTGCCGTCCTCCTTGAAGTCGATGCCCTTCAGCT
CGATGCGGTTCACCAGGGTGTCGCCCTCGAA
